Addgene plasmid #84192: pFGC5941-PacI-ath-STTM5026
Purpose: target miRNA5026 for destruction in Arabidopsis thaliana
Depositing lab: Guiliang Tang. Depositing organization: Michigan Technological University. Publication: Construction of short tandem target mimic (STTM) to block the functions of plant and animal microRNAs. Tang G, Yan J, Gu Y, Qiao M, Fan R, Mao Y, Tang X. Methods. 2012 Oct;58(2):118-25. doi: 10.1016/j.ymeth.2012.10.006. Epub 2012 Oct 23. PubMed 23098881.
Backbone
  Vector backbone: pFGC5941-PacI
  Backbone manufacturer: Guiliang Tang (Addgene plasmid # 44182)
  Backbone size w/o insert (bp): 8608
  Vector type: Plant Expression
  Selectable markers: Basta
Growth in bacteria
  Bacterial resistance: Chloramphenicol and Kanamycin, 25 & 50 μg/mL
  Growth temperature: 37°C
  Growth strain: DH5alpha
  Copy number: High Copy
Gene/Insert
  Gene/Insert name: STTM5026
  Species: A. thaliana (mustard weed)
  Insert size (bp): 2846
  Promoter: 2x35S
  Cloning method: Restriction Enzyme; 5′ cloning site PacI (not destroyed); 3′ cloning site PacI (not destroyed)
  Sequencing primers: 5′ CACTATCCTTCGCAAGACCCTTCC; 3′ CAACACATGAGCGAAACCCTATAA
Terms and licenses: Academic/Nonprofit Terms; Industry Terms: Not Available to Industry
Depositor comments: The insert within this plasmid contains a 2x35S promoter, STTM, T35S and CmR.
How to cite: pFGC5941-PacI-ath-STTM5026 was a gift from Guiliang Tang (Addgene plasmid # 84192 ; http://n2t.net/addgene:84192 ; RRID:Addgene_84192)
