[The description below was written by a language model from this plasmid's Addgene catalogue record and pLannotate feature annotations shown in this document.]
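Description:
pFGC5941-PacI-ath-STTM5026 is a plant expression binary vector built on the pFGC5941-PacI backbone, designed to knock down miRNA5026 function in Arabidopsis thaliana through a short tandem target mimic (STTM). The annotated sequence shows the typical architecture of an Agrobacterium T-DNA vector. Nopaline-type left and right border repeats flank the transferred region. The backbone outside the borders carries the pVS1 origin with its RepA and StaA replication and stability functions for maintenance in Agrobacterium. It also carries a ColE1/pBR322-type origin with a bom site for propagation in E. coli, and a kanamycin resistance gene. Within the T-DNA, a bar gene (phosphinothricin acetyltransferase) driven by the mannopine synthase promoter and terminator provides Basta (glufosinate) selection of transformed plants.

The payload is a roughly 2.8 kb cassette inserted at a PacI site that is retained on both sides. According to the depositor it contains a 2x35S promoter, the STTM, a 35S terminator and a chloramphenicol resistance gene. The feature table is consistent with this. It shows a partial and a full CaMV 35S promoter spanning the circular junction of the record, followed by a short unannotated interval that presumably holds the STTM itself, then the CaMV poly(A) signal and a CmR gene with bacterial promoter fragments. The cassette also carries T7 and SP6 promoters and ColE1 origin fragments, probably remnants of an intermediate cloning vector. The CmR marker allows dual chloramphenicol and kanamycin selection of bacteria carrying the insert. An STTM transcript generally presents two imperfect miRNA binding sites joined by a spacer, which sequester the target miRNA and trigger its degradation. Stable transformants can therefore be used for loss-of-function studies of miR5026.
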