Features (pLannotate 1.2.2; 27 found; start..end, strand, type, name):
      4..346     +  promoter       CaMV 35S promoter: strong constitutive promoter from cauliflower mosaic virus
    298..344     +  promoter       minimal CaMV 35S promoter: minimal 35S promoter from cauliflower mosaic virus
    506..682     +  polyA_signal   CaMV poly(A) signal: cauliflower mosaic virus polyadenylation signal
   1244..1262    -  promoter       SP6 promoter: promoter for bacteriophage SP6 RNA polymerase
   1327..1986    -  CDS            CmR: chloramphenicol acetyltransferase; cat; confers resistance to chloramphenicol
   1987..2023    -  promoter       cat promoter (fragment): promoter of the E. coli cat gene encoding chloramphenicol acetyltransferase
   2023..2051    -  promoter       tet promoter: E. coli promoter for tetracycline efflux protein gene
   2113..2281    -  rep_origin     ori (fragment): high-copy-number ColE1/pMB1/pBR322/pUC origin of replication
   2313..3020    +  terminator     OCS terminator: octopine synthase terminator
   3021..3041    +  misc_feature   MCS (fragment): pUC18/19 multiple cloning site
   3044..3198    +  CDS            lacZα (fragment): LacZα fragment of β-galactosidase; lacZ fragment
   3264..3288    +  misc_feature   RB T-DNA repeat: right border repeat from nopaline C58 T-DNA
   3628..4029    +  CDS            Y4CG_SINFN (fragment): Protein inferred from homology: Swiss-Prot protein existence level 3. From Sinorhizobium fredii (strain NBRC 101917 / NGR234).
   4589..5218    +  CDS            pVS1 StaA: stability protein from the Pseudomonas plasmid pVS1 (Heeb et al., 2000)
   5647..6720    +  CDS            pVS1 RepA: replication protein from the Pseudomonas plasmid pVS1 (Heeb et al., 2000)
   6786..6980    +  rep_origin     pVS1 oriV: origin of replication for the Pseudomonas plasmid pVS1 (Heeb et al., 2000)
   7183..7222    +  CDS            rop (fragment): Rop protein, which maintains plasmids at low copy number; rop
   7324..7464    +  misc_feature   bom: basis of mobility region from pBR322
   7650..8238    -  rep_origin     ori: high-copy-number ColE1/pMB1/pBR322/pUC origin of replication
   8325..9119    -  CDS            KanR: aminoglycoside phosphotransferase; aphA-3; confers resistance to kanamycin
   9544..9568    +  misc_feature   LB T-DNA repeat: left border repeat from nopaline C58 T-DNA
   9654..9906    -  terminator     MAS terminator: mannopine synthase terminator
   9919..10467   -  CDS            bar: PAT_STRHY - Experimental evidence at protein level: Swiss-Prot protein existence level 1. Inactivates phosphinothricin (PPT) by transfer of an acetyl group from acetyl CoA. Can also acetylate demethylphosphinothricin but not PTT or glutamate. This enzyme is an effector of phosphinothricin tripeptide (PTT or bialaphos) resistance. From Streptomyces hygroscopicus. Introduced by genetic manipulation and expressed in glufosinate-tolerant maize by Dekalb Genetics.
  10473..10853   -  promoter       MAS promoter: mannopine synthase promoter (Velten et al., 1984)
  10899..10940   -  rep_origin     ori (fragment): high-copy-number ColE1/pMB1/pBR322/pUC origin of replication
  11045..11063   +  promoter       T7 promoter: promoter for bacteriophage T7 RNA polymerase
  11132..11420   +  promoter       CaMV 35S promoter (fragment): strong constitutive promoter from cauliflower mosaic virus
>Addgene plasmid #84192 | pFGC5941-PacI-ath-STTM5026 | addgene full sequence | sequence record 167524 | Addgene NGS Result
TGGGACTTTTCAACAAAGGGTAATTTCGGGAAACCTCCTCGGATTCCATTGCCCAGCTATCTGTCACCTC
ATCGAAAGGACAGTAGAAAAGGAAGGTGGCTCCTACAAATGCCGTCATTGCGATAAAGGAAAGGCTATCA
TTCAAGATGCCTCTGCCGACAGTGGTCCCAAAGATGGACCCCCACCCACGAGGAGCATCGTGGAAAAAGA
AGACGTTCCAACCACGTCTTCAAAGCAAGTGGATTGATGTGACATCTCCACTGACATAAGGGATGACGCA
CAACCCCACTATCCTTCGCAAGACCCTTCCTCTATATAAGGAAGTTCATTTCATTTGGAGAGGACAGCCC
AAGCTTACGTGTCACGCTAATCTTATGAGGTTGTTGTTGTTATGGTCTAATTTAAATATGGTCTAAAGAA
GAAGAATACGTGTCACGACTATCTTATGAGTGAATTCGGTACGCTGAAATCACCAGTCTCTCTCTACAAA
TCTATCTCTCTCTATTTTCTCCATAAATAATGTGTGAGTAGTTTCCCGATAAGGGAAATTAGGGTTCTTA
TAGGGTTTCGCTCATGTGTTGAGCATATAAGAAACCCTTAGTATGTATTTGTATTTGTAAAATACTTCTA
TCAGTAAAATTTCTAATTCCTAAAACCAAAATCCAGTACTAAAATCCAGATCTCCTAAAGTCCCTATAGA
TCTTTGTCGTGAATATAAACCAGACACGAGACGACTAGACCTGGAGCCCAGACGCCGTTCGAAGCTAGAA
GTACCGCTTAGGCAGGAGGCCGTTAGGGAAAAGGTGCTAAGGCAGGGTTGGTTACGTTGACTCCCCCGTA
GGTTTGGTTTAAATATGATGAAGTGGACGGAAGGAAGGAGGAAGACAAGGAAGGATAAGGTTGCAGGCCC
TGTGCAAGGTAAGAAGATGGAAATTTGATAGAGGTACGCTACTATACTTATACTATACGCTAAGGGAATG
ATTGTATTTATACCCTATACCCCCTAATAACCCCTTATCAATTTAAGAAATAATCCGCATAAGCCCCCGC
TTAAAAATTGGTATCAGAGCCATGAATAGGTCTATGACCAAAACTCAAGAGGATAAAACCTCACCAAAAT
ACGAAAGAGTCCTTAACTCTAAAGATAAAAGATCTTTCAAGATCAAAACTAGTTCCCTCACACCGGTGAC
GGGGATCGCATGCGACCTCTAGACCATCACATTGGAGCTTCAGCTGCTCGAGTTCTATAGTGTCACCTAA
ATCGTATGTGTATGATACATAAGGTTATGTATTAATTGTAGCCGCGTTCTTACGTCGACGTACCAATTAC
GCCCCGCCCTGTCACTCATCGCAGTACTGTTGTAATTCATTAAGCATTCTGCCGACATGGAAGCCATCAC
AAACGGCATGATGAACCTGAATCGCCAGCGGCATCAGCACCTTGTCGCCTTGCGTATAATATTTGCCCAT
GGTGAAAACGGGGGCGAAGAAGTTGTCCATATTGGCCACGTTTAAATCAAAACCGGTGAAACTCACCCAG
GGATTGGCTGAGACGAAAAACATATTCTCAATAAACCCTTTAGGGAAATAGGCCAGGTTTTCACCGTAAC
ACGCCACATCTTGCGAATATATGTGTAGAAACTGCCGGAAATCGTCGTGGTATTCACTCCAGAGCGATGA
AAACGTTTCAGTTTGCTCATGGAAAACGGTGTAACACGGGTGAACACTATCCCATATTACCAGCTCACCG
TCTTTCATTGCCATACGGAACTCCGGGTGAGCATTCATCAGGCGGGCAAGAATGTGAATAAAGGCCGGAT
AAAACTTGTGCTTATTTTTCTTTACGGTCTTTAAAAAGGCCGTAATATCCAGCTGAACGGTCTGGTTATA
GGTACATTGAGCAACTGACTGAAATGCCTCAAAATGTTCTTTACGATGCCATTGGGATATATCAACGGTG
GTATATCCAGTGATTTCTTTCTCCATTTTAGCTTCCTTAGCTCCTGAAAATCTCGATAACTCATTAAAGC
TTATCGATGATAAGCTGTCAAACATGAGAATTTAGCCCGCCTAATGAGCGGGCTTTTTGTTGTGATCCGC
GTTGCTGGCGTTTTTCCATAGGCTCCGCCCCCCTGACGAGCATCACAAAAATCGACGCTCAAGTCAGAGG
TGGCGAAACCCGACAGGACTATAAAGATGCCAGGCGTTTCCCCCCTGGAAGCTCCCTCGTGCGCTCTCCT
GTTCCGACCCTGCCGCTTACCGGATACCTGTCCGCCTTTCTTAATTAAGACCCGGGACTAGTCCCTAGAG
TCCTGCTTTAATGAGATATGCGAGACGCCTATGATCGCATGATATTTGCTTTCAATTCTGTTGTGCACGT
TGTAAAAAACCTGAGCATGTGTAGCTCAGATCCTTACCGCCGGTTTCGGTTCATTCTAATGAATATATCA
CCCGTTACTATCGTATTTTTATGAATAATATTCTCCGTTCAATTTACTGATTGTACCCTACTACTTATAT
GTACAATATTAAAATGAAAACAATATATTGTGCTGAATAGGTTTATAGCGACATCTATGATAGAGCGCCA
CAATAACAAACAATTGCGTTTTATTATTACAAATCCAATTTTAAAAAAAGCGGCAGAACCGGTCAAACCT
AAAAGACTGATTACATAAATCTTATTCAAATTTCAAAAGTGCCCCAGGGGCTAGTATCTACGACACACCG
AGCGGCGAACTAATAACGCTCACTGAAGGGAACTCCGGTTCCCCGCCGGCGCGCATGGGTGAGATTCCTT
GAAGTTGAGTATTGGCCGTCCGCTCTACCGAAAGTTACGGGCACCATTCAACCCGGTCCAGCACGGCGGC
CGGGTAACCGACTTGCTGCCCCGAGAATTATGCAGCATTTTTTTGGTGTATGTGGGCCCCAAATGAAGTG
CAGGTCAAACCTTGACAGTGACGACAAATCGTTGGGCGGGTCCAGGGCGAATTTTGCGACAACATGTCGA
GGCTCAGCAGGACCTGCAGGCATGCAAGCTTGGCACTGGCCGTCGTTTTACAACGTCGTGACTGGGAAAA
CCCTGGCGTTACCCAACTTAATCGCCTTGCAGCACATCCCCCTTTCGCCAGCTGGCGTAATAGCGAAGAG
GCCCGCACCGATCGCCCTTCCCAACAGTTGCGCAGCCTGAATGGCGAATGCTAGAGCAGCTTGAGCTTGG
ATCAGATTGTCGTTTCCCGCCTTCAGTTTAAACTATCAGTGTTTGACAGGATATATTGGCGGGTAAACCT
AAGAGAAAAGAGCGTTTATTAGAATAATCGGATATTTAAAAGGGCGTGAAAAGGTTTATCCGTTCGTCCA
TTTGTATGTGCATGCCAACCACAGGGTTCCCCTCGGGATCAAAGTACTTTGATCCAACCCCTCCGCTGCT
ATAGTGCAGTCGGCTTCTGACGTTCAGTGCAGCCGTCTTCTGAAAACGACATGTCGCACAAGTCCTAAGT
TACGCGACAGGCTGCCGCCCTGCCCTTTTCCTGGCGTTTTCTTGTCGCGTGTTTTAGTCGCATAAAGTAG
AATACTTGCGACTAGAACCGGAGACATTACGCCATGAACAAGAGCGCCGCCGCTGGCCTGCTGGGCTATG
CCCGCGTCAGCACCGACGACCAGGACTTGACCAACCAACGGGCCGAACTGCACGCGGCCGGCTGCACCAA
GCTGTTTTCCGAGAAGATCACCGGCACCAGGCGCGACCGCCCGGAGCTGGCCAGGATGCTTGACCACCTA
CGCCCTGGCGACGTTGTGACAGTGACCAGGCTAGACCGCCTGGCCCGCAGCACCCGCGACCTACTGGACA
TTGCCGAGCGCATCCAGGAGGCCGGCGCGGGCCTGCGTAGCCTGGCAGAGCCGTGGGCCGACACCACCAC
GCCGGCCGGCCGCATGGTGTTGACCGTGTTCGCCGGCATTGCCGAGTTCGAGCGTTCCCTAATCATCGAC
CGCACCCGGAGCGGGCGCGAGGCCGCCAAGGCCCGAGGCGTGAAGTTTGGCCCCCGCCCTACCCTCACCC
CGGCACAGATCGCGCACGCCCGCGAGCTGATCGACCAGGAAGGCCGCACCGTGAAAGAGGCGGCTGCACT
GCTTGGCGTGCATCGCTCGACCCTGTACCGCGCACTTGAGCGCAGCGAGGAAGTGACGCCCACCGAGGCC
AGGCGGCGCGGTGCCTTCCGTGAGGACGCATTGACCGAGGCCGACGCCCTGGCGGCCGCCGAGAATGAAC
GCCAAGAGGAACAAGCATGAAACCGCACCAGGACGGCCAGGACGAACCGTTTTTCATTACCGAAGAGATC
GAGGCGGAGATGATCGCGGCCGGGTACGTGTTCGAGCCGCCCGCGCACGTCTCAACCGTGCGGCTGCATG
AAATCCTGGCCGGTTTGTCTGATGCCAAGCTGGCGGCCTGGCCGGCCAGCTTGGCCGCTGAAGAAACCGA
GCGCCGCCGTCTAAAAAGGTGATGTGTATTTGAGTAAAACAGCTTGCGTCATGCGGTCGCTGCGTATATG
ATGCGATGAGTAAATAAACAAATACGCAAGGGGAACGCATGAAGGTTATCGCTGTACTTAACCAGAAAGG
CGGGTCAGGCAAGACGACCATCGCAACCCATCTAGCCCGCGCCCTGCAACTCGCCGGGGCCGATGTTCTG
TTAGTCGATTCCGATCCCCAGGGCAGTGCCCGCGATTGGGCGGCCGTGCGGGAAGATCAACCGCTAACCG
TTGTCGGCATCGACCGCCCGACGATTGACCGCGACGTGAAGGCCATCGGCCGGCGCGACTTCGTAGTGAT
CGACGGAGCGCCCCAGGCGGCGGACTTGGCTGTGTCCGCGATCAAGGCAGCCGACTTCGTGCTGATTCCG
GTGCAGCCAAGCCCTTACGACATATGGGCCACCGCCGACCTGGTGGAGCTGGTTAAGCAGCGCATTGAGG
TCACGGATGGAAGGCTACAAGCGGCCTTTGTCGTGTCGCGGGCGATCAAAGGCACGCGCATCGGCGGTGA
GGTTGCCGAGGCGCTGGCCGGGTACGAGCTGCCCATTCTTGAGTCCCGTATCACGCAGCGCGTGAGCTAC
CCAGGCACTGCCGCCGCCGGCACAACCGTTCTTGAATCAGAACCCGAGGGCGACGCTGCCCGCGAGGTCC
AGGCGCTGGCCGCTGAAATTAAATCAAAACTCATTTGAGTTAATGAGGTAAAGAGAAAATGAGCAAAAGC
ACAAACACGCTAAGTGCCGGCCGTCCGAGCGCACGCAGCAGCAAGGCTGCAACGTTGGCCAGCCTGGCAG
ACACGCCAGCCATGAAGCGGGTCAACTTTCAGTTGCCGGCGGAGGATCACACCAAGCTGAAGATGTACGC
GGTACGCCAAGGCAAGACCATTACCGAGCTGCTATCTGAATACATCGCGCAGCTACCAGAGTAAATGAGC
AAATGAATAAATGAGTAGATGAATTTTAGCGGCTAAAGGAGGCGGCATGGAAAATCAAGAACAACCAGGC
ACCGACGCCGTGGAATGCCCCATGTGTGGAGGAACGGGCGGTTGGCCAGGCGTAAGCGGCTGGGTTGCCT
GCCGGCCCTGCAATGGCACTGGAACCCCCAAGCCCGAGGAATCGGCGTGAGCGGTCGCAAACCATCCGGC
CCGGTACAAATCGGCGCGGCGCTGGGTGATGACCTGGTGGAGAAGTTGAAGGCCGCGCAGGCCGCCCAGC
GGCAACGCATCGAGGCAGAAGCACGCCCCGGTGAATCGTGGCAAGCGGCCGCTGATCGAATCCGCAAAGA
ATCCCGGCAACCGCCGGCAGCCGGTGCGCCGTCGATTAGGAAGCCGCCCAAGGGCGACGAGCAACCAGAT
TTTTTCGTTCCGATGCTCTATGACGTGGGCACCCGCGATAGTCGCAGCATCATGGACGTGGCCGTTTTCC
GTCTGTCGAAGCGTGACCGACGAGCTGGCGAGGTGATCCGCTACGAGCTTCCAGACGGGCACGTAGAGGT
TTCCGCAGGGCCGGCCGGCATGGCCAGTGTGTGGGATTACGACCTGGTACTGATGGCGGTTTCCCATCTA
ACCGAATCCATGAACCGATACCGGGAAGGGAAGGGAGACAAGCCCGGCCGCGTGTTCCGTCCACACGTTG
CGGACGTACTCAAGTTCTGCCGGCGAGCCGATGGCGGAAAGCAGAAAGACGACCTGGTAGAAACCTGCAT
TCGGTTAAACACCACGCACGTTGCCATGCAGCGTACGAAGAAGGCCAAGAACGGCCGCCTGGTGACGGTA
TCCGAGGGTGAAGCCTTGATTAGCCGCTACAAGATCGTAAAGAGCGAAACCGGGCGGCCGGAGTACATCG
AGATCGAGCTAGCTGATTGGATGTACCGCGAGATCACAGAAGGCAAGAACCCGGACGTGCTGACGGTTCA
CCCCGATTACTTTTTGATCGATCCCGGCATCGGCCGTTTTCTCTACCGCCTGGCACGCCGCGCCGCAGGC
AAGGCAGAAGCCAGATGGTTGTTCAAGACGATCTACGAACGCAGTGGCAGCGCCGGAGAGTTCAAGAAGT
TCTGTTTCACCGTGCGCAAGCTGATCGGGTCAAATGACCTGCCGGAGTACGATTTGAAGGAGGAGGCGGG
GCAGGCTGGCCCGATCCTAGTCATGCGCTACCGCAACCTGATCGAGGGCGAAGCATCCGCCGGTTCCTAA
TGTACGGAGCAGATGCTAGGGCAAATTGCCCTAGCAGGGGAAAAAGGTCGAAAAGGTCTCTTTCCTGTGG
ATAGCACGTACATTGGGAACCCAAAGCCGTACATTGGGAACCGGAACCCGTACATTGGGAACCCAAAGCC
GTACATTGGGAACCGGTCACACATGTAAGTGACTGATATAAAAGAGAAAAAAGGCGATTTTTCCGCCTAA
AACTCTTTAAAACTTATTAAAACTCTTAAAACCCGCCTGGCCTGTGCATAACTGTCTGGCCAGCGCACAG
CCGAAGAGCTGCAAAAAGCGCCTACCCTTCGGTCGCTGCGCTCCCTACGCCCCGCCGCTTCGCGTCGGCC
TATCGCGGCCGCTGGCCGCTCAAAAATGGCTGGCCTACGGCCAGGCAATCTACCAGGGCGCGGACAAGCC
GCGCCGTCGCCACTCGACCGCCGGCGCCCACATCAAGGCACCCTGCCTCGCGCGTTTCGGTGATGACGGT
GAAAACCTCTGACACATGCAGCTCCCGGAGACGGTCACAGCTTGTCTGTAAGCGGATGCCGGGAGCAGAC
AAGCCCGTCAGGGCGCGTCAGCGGGTGTTGGCGGGTGTCGGGGCGCAGCCATGACCCAGTCACGTAGCGA
TAGCGGAGTGTATACTGGCTTAACTATGCGGCATCAGAGCAGATTGTACTGAGAGTGCACCATATGCGGT
GTGAAATACCGCACAGATGCGTAAGGAGAAAATACCGCATCAGGCGCTCTTCCGCTTCCTCGCTCACTGA
CTCGCTGCGCTCGGTCGTTCGGCTGCGGCGAGCGGTATCAGCTCACTCAAAGGCGGTAATACGGTTATCC
ACAGAATCAGGGGATAACGCAGGAAAGAACATGTGAGCAAAAGGCCAGCAAAAGGCCAGGAACCGTAAAA
AGGCCGCGTTGCTGGCGTTTTTCCATAGGCTCCGCCCCCCTGACGAGCATCACAAAAATCGACGCTCAAG
TCAGAGGTGGCGAAACCCGACAGGACTATAAAGATACCAGGCGTTTCCCCCTGGAAGCTCCCTCGTGCGC
TCTCCTGTTCCGACCCTGCCGCTTACCGGATACCTGTCCGCCTTTCTCCCTTCGGGAAGCGTGGCGCTTT
CTCATAGCTCACGCTGTAGGTATCTCAGTTCGGTGTAGGTCGTTCGCTCCAAGCTGGGCTGTGTGCACGA
ACCCCCCGTTCAGCCCGACCGCTGCGCCTTATCCGGTAACTATCGTCTTGAGTCCAACCCGGTAAGACAC
GACTTATCGCCACTGGCAGCAGCCACTGGTAACAGGATTAGCAGAGCGAGGTATGTAGGCGGTGCTACAG
AGTTCTTGAAGTGGTGGCCTAACTACGGCTACACTAGAAGGACAGTATTTGGTATCTGCGCTCTGCTGAA
GCCAGTTACCTTCGGAAAAAGAGTTGGTAGCTCTTGATCCGGCAAACAAACCACCGCTGGTAGCGGTGGT
TTTTTTGTTTGCAAGCAGCAGATTACGCGCAGAAAAAAAGGATCTCAAGAAGATCCTTTGATCTTTTCTA
CGGGGTCTGACGCTCAGTGGAACGAAAACTCACGTTAAGGGATTTTGGTCATGCATTCTAGGTACTAAAA
CAATTCATCCAGTAAAATATAATATTTTATTTTCTCCCAATCAGGCTTGATCCCCAGTAAGTCAAAAAAT
AGCTCGACATACTGTTCTTCCCCGATATCCTCCCTGATCGACCGGACGCAGAAGGCAATGTCATACCACT
TGTCCGCCCTGCCGCTTCTCCCAAGATCAATAAAGCCACTTACTTTGCCATCTTTCACAAAGATGTTGCT
GTCTCCCAGGTCGCCGTGGGAAAAGACAAGTTCCTCTTCGGGCTTTTCCGTCTTTAAAAAATCATACAGC
TCGCGCGGATCTTTAAATGGAGTGTCTTCTTCCCAGTTTTCGCAATCCACATCGGCCAGATCGTTATTCA
GTAAGTAATCCAATTCGGCTAAGCGGCTGTCTAAGCTATTCGTATAGGGACAATCCGATATGTCGATGGA
GTGAAAGAGCCTGATGCACTCCGCATACAGCTCGATAATCTTTTCAGGGCTTTGTTCATCTTCATACTCT
TCCGAGCAAAGGACGCCATCGGCCTCACTCATGAGCAGATTGCTCCAGCCATCATGCCGTTCAAAGTGCA
GGACCTTTGGAACAGGCAGCTTTCCTTCCAGCCATAGCATCATGTCCTTTTCCCGTTCCACATCATAGGT
GGTCCCTTTATACCGGCTGTCCGTCATTTTTAAATATAGGTTTTCATTTTCTCCCACCAGCTTATATACC
TTAGCAGGAGACATTCCTTCCGTATCTTTTACGCAGCGGTATTTTTCGATCAGTTTTTTCAATTCCGGTG
ATATTCTCATTTTAGCCATTTATTATTTCCTTCCTCTTTTCTACAGTATTTAAAGATACCCCAAGAAGCT
AATTATAACAAGACGAACTCCAATTCACTGTTCCTTGCATTCTAAAACCTTAAATACCAGAAAACAGCTT
TTTCAAAGTTGTTTTCAAAGTTGGCGTATAACATAGTATCGACGGAGCCGATTTTGAAACCGCGGTGATC
ACAGGCAGCAACGCTCTGTCATCGTTACAATCAACATGCTACCCTCCGCGAGATCATCCGTGTTTCAAAC
CCGGCAGCTTAGTTGCCGTTCTTCCGAATAGCATCGGTAACATGAGCAAAGTCTGCCGCCTTACAACGGC
TCTCCCGCTGACGCCGTCCCGGACTGATGGGCTGCCTGTATCGAGTGGTGATTTTGTGCCGAGCTGCCGG
TCGGGGAGCTGTTGGCTGGCTGGTGGCAGGATATATTGTGGTGTAAACAAATTGACGCTTAGACAACTTA
ATAACACATTGCGGACGTTTTTAATGTACTGAATTAACGCCGAATTAATTCGAGCTCGGATCTGATAATT
TATTTGAAAATTCATAAGAAAAGCAAACGTTACATGAATTGATGAAACAATACAAAGACAGATAAAGCCA
CGCACATTTAGGATATTGGCCGAGATTACTGAATATTGAGTAAGATCACGGAATTTCTGACAGGAGCATG
TCTTCAATTCAGCCCAAATGGCAGTTGAAATACTCAAACCGCCCCATATGCAGGAGCGGATCATTCATTG
TTTGTTTGGTTGCCTTTGCCAACATGGGAGTCCAAGATTCTGCAGTCAAATCTCGGTGACGGGCAGGACC
GGACGGGGCGGTACCGGCAGGCTGAAGTCCAGCTGCCAGAAACCCACGTCATGCCAGTTCCCGTGCTTGA
AGCCGGCCGCCCGCAGCATGCCGCGGGGGGCATATCCGAGCGCCTCGTGCATGCGCACGCTCGGGTCGTT
GGGCAGCCCGATGACAGCGACCACGCTCTTGAAGCCCTGTGCCTCCAGGGACTTCAGCAGGTGGGTGTAG
AGCGTGGAGCCCAGTCCCGTCCGCTGGTGGCGGGGGGAGACGTACACGGTCGACTCGGCCGTCCAGTCGT
AGGCGTTGCGTGCCTTCCAGGGGCCCGCGTAGGCGATGCCGGCGACCTCGCCGTCCACCTCGGCGACGAG
CCAGGGATAGCGCTCCCGCAGACGGACGAGGTCGTCCGTCCACTCCTGCGGTTCCTGCGGCTCGGTACGG
AAGTTGACCGTGCTTGTCTCGATGTAGTGGTTGACGATGGTGCAGACCGCCGGCATGTCCGCCTCGGTGG
CACGGCGGATGTCGGCCGGGCGTCGTTCTGGGCTCATCGATTCGATTTGGTGTATCGAGATTGGTTATGA
AATTCAGATGCTAGTGTAATGTATTGGTAATTTGGGAAGATATAATAGGAAGCAAGGCTATTTATCCATT
TCTGAAAAGGCGAAATGGCGTCACCGCGAGCGTCACGCGCATTCCGTTCTTGCTGTAAAGCGTTGTTTGG
TACACTTTTGACTAGCGAGGCTTGGCGTGTCAGCGTATCTATTCAAAAGTCGTTAATGGCTGCGGATCAA
GAAAAAGTTGGAATAGAAACAGAATACCCGCGAAATTCAGGCCCGGTTGCCATGTCCTACACGCCGAAAT
AAACGACCAAATTAGTAGAAAAATAAAAACTGACTCGGATACTTACGTCACGTCTTGCGCACTGATTTGA
AAAATCTCAGAATTCATGGATCCTAGGTGAGTCTAGAGAGTTAATTAAGTTTGCAAGCAGCAGATTACGC
GCAGAAAAAAAGGATCTCAAGGAGATCCTTTGGATCACAAAAAAAAAGCCCGCTCATTAGGCGGGTTAAA
TTCCCGGGTACTGCAGCCGATTCATTAATGCAGGTTAACCTGGCTTATCGAAATTAATACGACTCACTAT
AGGGAGACCGGCAGATCTGATCCCTACTCCAAAAATGTCAAAGATACAGTCTCAGAAGACCAAAGGGCTA
TTGAGACTTTTCAACACAGGGTAATTTCGGGAAACCTCCTCGGATTCCATTGCCCAGCTATCTGTCACTT
CATCGAAAGGACAGTGGAAAAGGAAGGTGGCTCCTACAAATGCCGTCATTGCGATAAAGGAAAGGCTATC
ATTCAAGATGCCTCTGCCGACAGTGGTCCCAAAGATGGACCCCCACCCACGAGGAGCATCGTGGGAAAAG
AAGACGTTCCAACCACGTCTTCAAAGCAAGTGGATTGATGTGACATCTCCACTGACGTAAGGGATGACGC
ACAATCCCACCCCTACTCCAAAAATGTCAAAGATACTGCCTCAGAAGACCAAAGGGCTAT
