>Addgene plasmid #84192 | pFGC5941-PacI-ath-STTM5026 | depositor partial sequence | sequence record 160748 | STTM
ACGTGTCACGCTAATCTTATGAGGTTGTTGTTGTTATGGTCTAATTTAAATATGGTCTAAAGAAGAAGAA
TACGTGTCACGACTATCTTATGAGT
